Addgene plasmid #126522: pLenti.hUbC.H2B-CeruleanFP-2A-Dendra2FP.W
Purpose: Lentivector that expresses H2B-Cerulean and Dendra2 fluorescent proteins from an internal hUbC promoter.
Depositing lab: Rusty Lansford. Depositing organization: University of Southern California. Publication: Avian Primordial Germ Cells Contribute to and Interact With the Extracellular Matrix During Early Migration. Huss DJ, Saias S, Hamamah S, Singh JM, Wang J, Dave M, Kim J, Eberwine J, Lansford R. Front Cell Dev Biol. 2019 Mar 28;7:35. doi: 10.3389/fcell.2019.00035. eCollection 2019. PubMed 30984757.
Backbone
  Vector backbone: pLenti.CAG.H2B-CerFP-2A-Dendra2FP
  Backbone size w/o insert (bp): 9801
  Total vector size (bp): 9275
  Modifications to backbone: pLenti.CAG.H2B-CerFP-2A-Dendra2FP was digested with XhoI to remove CAG, Klenow blunted and gel isolated. The hUbC insert was PCR amplified from pFUGW using primers containing EcoRV RE sites, cut and gel isolated. Blunt end ligation was followed by RE analysis for directionality.
  Vector type: Lentiviral
Growth in bacteria
  Bacterial resistance: Ampicillin, 100 μg/mL
  Growth temperature: 37°C
  Growth strain: NEB Stable
  Copy number: Low Copy
Gene/Insert
  Gene/Insert name: H2B-CeruleanFP-2A-Dendra2FP (alt name: Histone 2B Cerulean Fluorescent Protein-P2A-Dendra2 Fluorescent Protein)
  Species: Synthetic
  Insert size (bp): 1871
  Promoter: hUbC
  Cloning method: Restriction Enzyme; 5′ cloning site XhoI (destroyed during cloning); 3′ cloning site XhoI (destroyed during cloning)
  Sequencing primers: 5′ EGFP-N; 3′ EGFP-C
Terms and licenses: Academic/Nonprofit Terms; Industry Terms: Not Available to Industry
How to cite: pLenti.hUbC.H2B-CeruleanFP-2A-Dendra2FP.W was a gift from Rusty Lansford (Addgene plasmid # 126522 ; http://n2t.net/addgene:126522 ; RRID:Addgene_126522)
