[The description below was written by a language model from this plasmid's Addgene catalogue record and pLannotate feature annotations shown in this document.]
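Description:
pLenti.hUbC.H2B-CeruleanFP-2A-Dendra2FP.W is an HIV-1-based, self-inactivating lentiviral transfer vector that expresses two fluorescent proteins from one internal human ubiquitin C (hUbC) promoter. It was derived from a sibling construct carrying a CAG promoter. CAG was excised with XhoI, the ends were blunted, and a PCR-amplified hUbC fragment was ligated in, destroying the XhoI sites.

In the feature table, an RSV enhancer/promoter is fused to a truncated 5' LTR, which drives genomic RNA transcription in packaging cells. This is followed by the Ψ packaging signal with a gag fragment, the RRE for Rev-dependent nuclear export, and the cPPT/CTS. Downstream of the expression cassette lie a WPRE, which boosts transcript stability and expression, and a ΔU3 3' LTR that inactivates LTR promoter activity after integration. An SV40 poly(A) signal and SV40 origin follow the 3' LTR.

The payload is a single open reading frame of human histone H2B fused to mCerulean, a P2A peptide, and Dendra2. Ribosomal skipping at P2A yields two separate proteins: a chromatin-bound cyan nuclear label and an untagged green-to-red photoconvertible protein. This combination suits nuclear tracking together with whole-cell labelling and optical highlighting of selected cells. The associated publication concerns migration of avian primordial germ cells.

The plasmid is propagated in E. coli under ampicillin selection (AmpR) and also carries an f1 origin and lac-derived remnants. The annotated origin is of the ColE1/pUC type, although the catalogue lists the plasmid as low copy and recommends a recombination-reducing strain, as is usual for LTR-containing vectors. The sequenced record is 9,242 nt, slightly shorter than the catalogued total size of 9,275 bp.
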