Features (pLannotate 1.2.2; 29 found; start..end, strand, type, name):
      8..234     +  promoter       RSV promoter: Rous sarcoma virus enhancer/promoter
    235..415     +  LTR            5' LTR (truncated): truncated 5' long terminal repeat (LTR) from HIV-1
    462..587     +  misc_feature   HIV-1 Ψ: packaging signal of human immunodeficiency virus type 1
    571..934     +  CDS            HIV-1 gag (fragment): gag protein from human immunodeficiency virus 1; gag
   1080..1313    +  misc_feature   RRE: The Rev response element (RRE) of HIV-1 allows for Rev-dependent mRNA export from the nucleus to the cytoplasm.
   1690..1790    +  CDS            Rev (fragment): human immunodeficiency virus 1 (HIV-1) Rev protein; rev; enhances nuclear export of unspliced and incompletely spliced viral mRNAs
   1809..1926    +  misc_feature   cPPT/CTS: central polypurine tract and central termination sequence of HIV-1
   1951..3156    +  promoter       UbC promoter: human ubiquitin C promoter
   3159..3197    +  misc_feature   MCS (fragment): multiple cloning site
   3202..3579    +  CDS            H2B: human histone H2B; HIST1H2BJ
   3598..4314    +  CDS            mCerulean: mCerulean is a basic (constitutively fluorescent) cyan fluorescent protein published in 2005, derived from Aequorea victoria. It is reported to be a very rapidly-maturing monomer.
   4324..4380    +  CDS            P2A: 2A peptide from porcine teschovirus-1 polyprotein Eukaryotic ribosomes fail to insert a peptide bond between the Gly and Pro residues, yielding separate polypeptides.
   4381..5070    +  CDS            Dendra2: Dendra2 is a photoconvertible green fluorescent protein published in 2006, derived from Dendronephthya sp.. It has high acid sensitivity.
   5114..5702    +  misc_feature   WPRE: woodchuck hepatitis virus posttranscriptional regulatory element
   5719..5787    +  CDS            nef (fragment): NEF_HV1Z2 - Experimental evidence at protein level: Swiss-Prot protein existence level 1. Extracellular Nef protein targets CD4(+) T-lymphocytes for apoptosis by interacting with CXCR4 surface receptors. From Human immunodeficiency virus type 1 group M subtype D (isolate Z2/CDC-Z34) (HIV-1).
   5789..6022    +  LTR            3' LTR (ΔU3): self-inactivating 3' long terminal repeat (LTR) from HIV-1
   6094..6215    +  polyA_signal   SV40 poly(A) signal: SV40 polyadenylation signal
   6234..6369    +  rep_origin     SV40 ori: SV40 origin of replication
   6390..6408    -  promoter       T7 promoter: promoter for bacteriophage T7 RNA polymerase
   6416..6571    +  CDS            lacZα (fragment): LacZα fragment of β-galactosidase; lacZ fragment
   6576..7004    +  rep_origin     f1 ori (sequence partly withheld): f1 bacteriophage origin of replication; arrow indicates direction of (+) strand synthesis
   7057..7161    +  promoter       AmpR promoter: bla
   7162..8022    +  CDS            AmpR: β-lactamase; bla; confers resistance to ampicillin, carbenicillin, and related antibiotics
   8193..8781    +  rep_origin     ori: high-copy-number ColE1/pMB1/pBR322/pUC origin of replication
   8964..9056    +  CDS            lacI (fragment): lac repressor; lacI; The lac repressor binds to the lac operator to inhibit transcription in E. coli. This inhibition can be relieved by adding lactose or isopropyl-β-D-thiogalactopyranoside (IPTG).
   9069..9090    +  protein_bind   CAP binding site: CAP binding activates transcription in the presence of cAMP. E. coli catabolite activator protein
   9105..9135    +  promoter       lac promoter: promoter for the E. coli lac operon
   9143..9159    +  protein_bind   lac operator: The lac repressor binds to the lac operator to inhibit transcription in E. coli. This inhibition can be relieved by adding lactose or isopropyl-β-D-thiogalactopyranoside (IPTG). lac repressor encoded by lacI
   9204..9222    +  promoter       T3 promoter: promoter for bacteriophage T3 RNA polymerase
>Addgene plasmid #126522 | pLenti.hUbC.H2B-CeruleanFP-2A-Dendra2FP.W | addgene full sequence | sequence record 245024 | Addgene NGS Result
AGCTTAATGTAGTCTTATGCAATACTCTTGTAGTCTTGCAACATGGTAACGATGAGTTAGCAACATGCCT
TACAAGGAGAGAAAAAGCACCGTGCATGCCGATTGGTGGAAGTAAGGTGGTACGATCGTGCCTTATTAGG
AAGGCAACAGACGGGTCTGACATGGATTGGACGAACCACTGAATTGCCGCATTGCAGAGATATTGTATTT
AAGTGCCTAGCTCGATACATAAACGGGTCTCTCTGGTTAGACCAGATCTGAGCCTGGGAGCTCTCTGGCT
AACTAGGGAACCCACTGCTTAAGCCTCAATAAAGCTTGCCTTGAGTGCTTCAAGTAGTGTGTGCCCGTCT
GTTGTGTGACTCTGGTAACTAGAGATCCCTCAGACCCTTTTAGTCAGTGTGGAAAATCTCTAGCAGTGGC
GCCCGAACAGGGACTTGAAAGCGAAAGGGAAACCAGAGGAGCTCTCTCGACGCAGGACTCGGCTTGCTGA
AGCGCGCACGGCAAGAGGCGAGGGGCGGCGACTGGTGAGTACGCCAAAAATTTTGACTAGCGGAGGCTAG
AAGGAGAGAGATGGGTGCGAGAGCGTCAGTATTAAGCGGGGGAGAATTAGATCGCGATGGGAAAAAATTC
GGTTAAGGCCAGGGGGAAAGAAAAAATATAAATTAAAACATATAGTATGGGCAAGCAGGGAGCTAGAACG
ATTCGCAGTTAATCCTGGCCTGTTAGAAACATCAGAAGGCTGTAGACAAATACTGGGACAGCTACAACCA
TCCCTTCAGACAGGATCAGAAGAACTTAGATCATTATATAATACAGTAGCAACCCTCTATTGTGTGCATC
AAAGGATAGAGATAAAAGACACCAAGGAAGCTTTAGACAAGATAGAGGAAGAGCAAAACAAAAGTAAGAC
CACCGCACAGCAAGCGGCCGCTGATCTTCAGACCTGGAGGAGGAGATATGAGGGACAATTGGAGAAGTGA
ATTATATAAATATAAAGTAGTAAAAATTGAACCATTAGGAGTAGCACCCACCAAGGCAAAGAGAAGAGTG
GTGCAGAGAGAAAAAAGAGCAGTGGGAATAGGAGCTTTGTTCCTTGGGTTCTTGGGAGCAGCAGGAAGCA
CTATGGGCGCAGCGTCAATGACGCTGACGGTACAGGCCAGACAATTATTGTCTGGTATAGTGCAGCAGCA
GAACAATTTGCTGAGGGCTATTGAGGCGCAACAGCATCTGTTGCAACTCACAGTCTGGGGCATCAAGCAG
CTCCAGGCAAGAATCCTGGCTGTGGAAAGATACCTAAAGGATCAACAGCTCCTGGGGATTTGGGGTTGCT
CTGGAAAACTCATTTGCACCACTGCTGTGCCTTGGAATGCTAGTTGGAGTAATAAATCTCTGGAACAGAT
TTGGAATCACACGACCTGGATGGAGTGGGACAGAGAAATTAACAATTACACAAGCTTAATACACTCCTTA
ATTGAAGAATCGCAAAACCAGCAAGAAAAGAATGAACAAGAATTATTGGAATTAGATAAATGGGCAAGTT
TGTGGAATTGGTTTAACATAACAAATTGGCTGTGGTATATAAAATTATTCATAATGATAGTAGGAGGCTT
GGTAGGTTTAAGAATAGTTTTTGCTGTACTTTCTATAGTGAATAGAGTTAGGCAGGGATATTCACCATTA
TCGTTTCAGACCCACCTCCCAACCCCGAGGGGACCCGACAGGCCCGAAGGAATAGAAGAAGAAGGTGGAG
AGAGAGACAGAGACAGATCCATTCGATTAGTGAACGGATCTCGACGGTATCGGTTAACTTTTAAAAGAAA
AGGGGGGATTGGGGGGTACAGTGCAGGGGAAAGAATAGTAGACATAATAGCAACAGACATACAAACTAAA
GAATTACAAAAACAAATTACAAAAATTCAAAATTTTATCGATCACGAGACTAGCCTCGATCGCGCCGGGT
TTTGGCGCCTCCCGCGGGCGCCCCCCTCCTCACGGCGAGCGCTGCCACGTCAGACGAAGGGCGCAGCGAG
CGTCCTGATCCTTCCGCCCGGACGCTCAGGACAGCGGCCCGCTGCTCATAAGACTCGGCCTTAGAACCCC
AGTATCAGCAGAAGGACATTTTAGGACGGGACTTGGGTGACTCTAGGGCACTGGTTTTCTTTCCAGAGAG
CGGAACAGGCGAGGAAAAGTAGTCCCTTCTCGGCGATTCTGCGGAGGGATCTCCGTGGGGCGGTGAACGC
CGATGATTATATAAGGACGCGCCGGGTGTGGCACAGCTAGTTCCGTCGCAGCCGGGATTTGGGTCGCGGT
TCTTGTTTGTGGATCGCTGTGATCGTCACTTGGTGAGTAGCGGGCTGCTGGGCTGGCCGGGGCTTTCGTG
GCCGCCGGGCCGCTCGGTGGGACGGAAGCGTGTGGAGAGACCGCCAAGGGCTGTAGTCTGGGTCCGCGAG
CAAGGTTGCCCTGAACTGGGGGTTGGGGGGAGCGCAGCAAAATGGCGGCTGTTCCCGAGTCTTGAATGGA
AGACGCTTGTGAGGCGGGCTGTGAGGTCGTTGAAACAAGGTGGGGGGCATGGTGGGCGGCAAGAACCCAA
GGTCTTGAGGCCTTCGCTAATGCGGGAAAGCTCTTATTCGGGTGAGATGGGCTGGGGCACCATCTGGGGA
CCCTGACGTGAAGTTTGTCACTGACTGGAGAACTCGGTTTGTCGTCTGTTGCGGGGGCGGCAGTTATGGC
GGTGCCGTTGGGCAGTGCACCCGTACCTTTGGGAGCGCGCGCCCTCGTCGTGTCGTGACGTCACCCGTTC
TGTTGGCTTATAATGCAGGGTGGGGCCACCTGCCGGTAGGTGTGCGGTAGGCTTTTCTCCGTCGCAGGAC
GCAGGGTTCGGGCCTAGGGTAGGCTCTCCTGAATCGACAGGCGCCGGACCTCTGGTGAGGGGAGGGATAA
GTGAGGCGTCAGTTTCTTTGGTCGGTTTTATGTACCTATCTTCTTAAGTAGCTGAAGCTCCGGTTTTGAA
CTATGCGCTCGGGGTTGGCGAGTGTGTTTTGTGAAGTTTTTTAGGCACCTTTTGAAATGTAATCATTTGG
GTCAATATGTAATTTTCAGTGTTAGACTAGTAAATTGTCCGCTAAATTCTGGCCGTTTTTGGCTTTTTTG
TTAGACGATCGAGCTCAAGCTTCGAATTCTGCAGTCGACGGTACCGCCACCATGCCAGAGCCAGCGAAGT
CTGCTCCCGCCCCGAAAAAGGGCTCCAAGAAGGCGGTGACTAAGGCGCAGAAGAAAGGCGGCAAGAAGCG
CAAGCGCAGCCGCAAGGAGAGCTATTCCATCTATGTGTACAAGGTTCTGAAGCAGGTCCACCCTGACACC
GGCATTTCGTCCAAGGCCATGGGCATCATGAATTCGTTTGTGAACGACATTTTCGAGCGCATCGCAGGTG
AGGCTTCCCGCCTGGCGCATTACAACAAGCGCTCGACCATCACCTCCAGGGAGATCCAGACGGCCGTGCG
CCTGCTGCTGCCTGGGGAGTTGGCCAAGCACGCCGTGTCCGAGGGTACTAAGGCCATCACCAAGTACACC
AGCGCTAAGGATCCACCGGTCGCCACCATGGTGAGCAAGGGCGAGGAGCTGTTCACCGGGGTGGTGCCCA
TCCTGGTCGAGCTGGACGGCGACGTAAACGGCCACAAGTTCAGCGTGTCCGGCGAGGGCGAGGGCGATGC
CACCTACGGCAAGCTGACCCTGAAGTTCATCTGCACCACCGGCAAGCTGCCCGTGCCCTGGCCCACCCTC
GTGACCACCCTGACCTGGGGCGTGCAGTGCTTCGCCCGCTACCCCGACCACATGAAGCAGCACGACTTCT
TCAAGTCCGCCATGCCCGAAGGCTACGTCCAGGAGCGCACCATCTTCTTCAAGGACGACGGCAACTACAA
GACCCGCGCCGAGGTGAAGTTCGAGGGCGACACCCTGGTGAACCGCATCGAGCTGAAGGGCATCGACTTC
AAGGAGGACGGCAACATCCTGGGGCACAAGCTGGAGTACAACGCCATCAGCGACAACGTCTATATCACCG
CCGACAAGCAGAAGAACGGCATCAAGGCCAACTTCAAGATCCGCCACAACATCGAGGACGGCAGCGTGCA
GCTCGCCGACCACTACCAGCAGAACACCCCCATCGGCGACGGCCCCGTGCTGCTGCCCGACAACCACTAC
CTGAGCACCCAGTCCAAGCTGAGCAAAGACCCCAACGAGAAGCGCGATCACATGGTCCTGCTGGAGTTCG
TGACCGCCGCCGGGATCACTCTCGGCATGGACGAGCTGTACAAGGGATCCGGAGCCACGAACTTCTCTCT
GTTAAAGCAAGCAGGAGACGTGGAAGAAAACCCCGGTCCTATGAACACCCCGGGAATTAACCTGATCAAG
GAGGACATGCGCGTGAAGGTGCACATGGAGGGCAACGTGAACGGCCACGCCTTCGTGATCGAGGGCGAGG
GCAAGGGCAAGCCCTACGAGGGCACCCAGACCGCCAACCTGACCGTGAAGGAGGGCGCCCCCCTGCCCTT
CAGCTACGACATCCTGACCACCGCCGTGCACTACGGCAACCGGGTGTTCACCAAGTACCCCGAGGACATC
CCCGACTACTTCAAGCAGAGCTTCCCCGAGGGCTACAGCTGGGAGCGCACCATGACCTTCGAGGACAAGG
GCATCTGCACCATCCGCAGCGACATCAGCCTGGAGGGCGACTGCTTCTTCCAGAACGTGCGCTTCAAGGG
CACCAACTTCCCCCCCAACGGCCCCGTGATGCAGAAGAAGACCCTGAAGTGGGAGCCCAGCACCGAGAAG
CTGCACGTGCGCGACGGCCTGCTGGTGGGCAACATCAACATGGCCCTGCTGCTGGAGGGCGGCGGCCACT
ACCTGTGCGACTTCAAGACCACCTACAAGGCCAAGAAGGTGGTGCAGCTGCCCGACGCCCACTTCGTGGA
CCACCGCATCGAGATCCTGGGCAACGACAGCGACTACAACAAGGTGAAGCTGTACGAGCACGCCGTGGCC
CGCTACAGCCCCCTGCCCAGCCAGGTGTGGTCCGGCGACAGCGGCGTGTACAAGTGAAAGCTTAAGATTC
GACAATCAACCTCTGGATTACAAAATTTGTGAAAGATTGACTGGTATTCTTAACTATGTTGCTCCTTTTA
CGCTATGTGGATACGCTGCTTTAATGCCTTTGTATCATGCTATTGCTTCCCGTATGGCTTTCATTTTCTC
CTCCTTGTATAAATCCTGGTTGCTGTCTCTTTATGAGGAGTTGTGGCCCGTTGTCAGGCAACGTGGCGTG
GTGTGCACTGTGTTTGCTGACGCAACCCCCACTGGTTGGGGCATTGCCACCACCTGTCAGCTCCTTTCCG
GGACTTTCGCTTTCCCCCTCCCTATTGCCACGGCGGAACTCATCGCCGCCTGCCTTGCCCGCTGCTGGAC
AGGGGCTCGGCTGTTGGGCACTGACAATTCCGTGGTGTTGTCGGGGAAGCTGACGTCCTTTCCATGGCTG
CTCGCCTGTGTTGCCACCTGGATTCTGCGCGGGACGTCCTTCTGCTACGTCCCTTCGGCCCTCAATCCAG
CGGACCTTCCTTCCCGCGGCCTGCTGCCGGCTCTGCGGCCTCTTCCGCGTCTTCGCCTTCGCCCTCAGAC
GAGTCGGATCTCCCTTTGGGCCGCCTCCCCGCCTGGAATTCGAGCTCGGTACCTTTAAGACCAATGACTT
ACAAGGCAGCTGTAGATCTTAGCCACTTTTTAAAAGAAAAGGGGGGACTGGAAGGGCTAATTCACTCCCA
ACGAAGACAAGATCTGCTTTTTGCTTGTACTGGGTCTCTCTGGTTAGACCAGATCTGAGCCTGGGAGCTC
TCTGGCTAACTAGGGAACCCACTGCTTAAGCCTCAATAAAGCTTGCCTTGAGTGCTTCAAGTAGTGTGTG
CCCGTCTGTTGTGTGACTCTGGTAACTAGAGATCCCTCAGACCCTTTTAGTCAGTGTGGAAAATCTCTAG
CAGTAGTAGTTCATGTCATCTTATTATTCAGTATTTATAACTTGCAAAGAAATGAATATCAGAGAGTGAG
AGGAACTTGTTTATTGCAGCTTATAATGGTTACAAATAAAGCAATAGCATCACAAATTTCACAAATAAAG
CATTTTTTTCACTGCATTCTAGTTGTGGTTTGTCCAAACTCATCAATGTATCTTATCATGTCTGGCTCTA
GCTATCCCGCCCCTAACTCCGCCCAGTTCCGCCCATTCTCCGCCCCATGGCTGACTAATTTTTTTTATTT
ATGCAGAGGCCGAGGCCGCCTCGGCCTCTGAGCTATTCCAGAAGTAGTGAGGAGGCTTTTTTGGAGGCCT
AGGGACGTACCCAATTCGCCCTATAGTGAGTCGTATTACGCGCGCTCACTGGCCGTCGTTTTACAACGTC
GTGACTGGGAAAACCCTGGCGTTACCCAACTTAATCGCCTTGCAGCACATCCCCCTTTCGCCAGCTGGCG
TAATAGCGAAGAGGCCCGCACCGATCGCCCTTCCCAACAGTTGCGCAGCCTGAATGGCGAATGGG
[124 nt withheld, positions 6576-6699]
C
[91 nt withheld, positions 6701-6791]
A
[49 nt withheld, positions 6793-6841]
CCTTTGACGTTGGAGTCCACGTTCTTT
[37 nt withheld, positions 6869-6905]
ACCCTATCTCGGTCTATTCTTTTGATTTATAAGGGATTTTGCCGATTTCGGCCTATTGGTTAAAAAATGA
GCTGATTTAACAAAAATTTAACGCGAATTTTAACAAAATATTAACGCTTACAATTTAGGTGGCACTTTTC
GGGGAAATGTGCGCGGAACCCCTATTTGTTTATTTTTCTAAATACATTCAAATATGTATCCGCTCATGAG
ACAATAACCCTGATAAATGCTTCAATAATATTGAAAAAGGAAGAGTATGAGTATTCAACATTTCCGTGTC
GCCCTTATTCCCTTTTTTGCGGCATTTTGCCTTCCTGTTTTTGCTCACCCAGAAACGCTGGTGAAAGTAA
AAGATGCTGAAGATCAGTTGGGTGCACGAGTGGGTTACATCGAACTGGATCTCAACAGCGGTAAGATCCT
TGAGAGTTTTCGCCCCGAAGAACGTTTTCCAATGATGAGCACTTTTAAAGTTCTGCTATGTGGCGCGGTA
TTATCCCGTATTGACGCCGGGCAAGAGCAACTCGGTCGCCGCATACACTATTCTCAGAATGACTTGGTTG
AGTACTCACCAGTCACAGAAAAGCATCTTACGGATGGCATGACAGTAAGAGAATTATGCAGTGCTGCCAT
AACCATGAGTGATAACACTGCGGCCAACTTACTTCTGACAACGATCGGAGGACCGAAGGAGCTAACCGCT
TTTTTGCACAACATGGGGGATCATGTAACTCGCCTTGATCGTTGGGAACCGGAGCTGAATGAAGCCATAC
CAAACGACGAGCGTGACACCACGATGCCTGTAGCAATGGCAACAACGTTGCGCAAACTATTAACTGGCGA
ACTACTTACTCTAGCTTCCCGGCAACAATTAATAGACTGGATGGAGGCGGATAAAGTTGCAGGACCACTT
CTGCGCTCGGCCCTTCCGGCTGGCTGGTTTATTGCTGATAAATCTGGAGCCGGTGAGCGTGGGTCTCGCG
GTATCATTGCAGCACTGGGGCCAGATGGTAAGCCCTCCCGTATCGTAGTTATCTACACGACGGGGAGTCA
GGCAACTATGGATGAACGAAATAGACAGATCGCTGAGATAGGTGCCTCACTGATTAAGCATTGGTAACTG
TCAGACCAAGTTTACTCATATATACTTTAGATTGATTTAAAACTTCATTTTTAATTTAAAAGGATCTAGG
TGAAGATCCTTTTTGATAATCTCATGACCAAAATCCCTTAACGTGAGTTTTCGTTCCACTGAGCGTCAGA
CCCCGTAGAAAAGATCAAAGGATCTTCTTGAGATCCTTTTTTTCTGCGCGTAATCTGCTGCTTGCAAACA
AAAAAACCACCGCTACCAGCGGTGGTTTGTTTGCCGGATCAAGAGCTACCAACTCTTTTTCCGAAGGTAA
CTGGCTTCAGCAGAGCGCAGATACCAAATACTGTTCTTCTAGTGTAGCCGTAGTTAGGCCACCACTTCAA
GAACTCTGTAGCACCGCCTACATACCTCGCTCTGCTAATCCTGTTACCAGTGGCTGCTGCCAGTGGCGAT
AAGTCGTGTCTTACCGGGTTGGACTCAAGACGATAGTTACCGGATAAGGCGCAGCGGTCGGGCTGAACGG
GGGGTTCGTGCACACAGCCCAGCTTGGAGCGAACGACCTACACCGAACTGAGATACCTACAGCGTGAGCT
ATGAGAAAGCGCCACGCTTCCCGAAGGGAGAAAGGCGGACAGGTATCCGGTAAGCGGCAGGGTCGGAACA
GGAGAGCGCACGAGGGAGCTTCCAGGGGGAAACGCCTGGTATCTTTATAGTCCTGTCGGGTTTCGCCACC
TCTGACTTGAGCGTCGATTTTTGTGATGCTCGTCAGGGGGGCGGAGCCTATGGAAAAACGCCAGCAACGC
GGCCTTTTTACGGTTCCTGGCCTTTTGCTGGCCTTTTGCTCACATGTTCTTTCCTGCGTTATCCCCTGAT
TCTGTGGATAACCGTATTACCGCCTTTGAGTGAGCTGATACCGCTCGCCGCAGCCGAACGACCGAGCGCA
GCGAGTCAGTGAGCGAGGAAGCGGAAGAGCGCCCAATACGCAAACCGCCTCTCCCCGCGCGTTGGCCGAT
TCATTAATGCAGCTGGCACGACAGGTTTCCCGACTGGAAAGCGGGCAGTGAGCGCAACGCAATTAATGTG
AGTTAGCTCACTCATTAGGCACCCCAGGCTTTACACTTTATGCTTCCGGCTCGTATGTTGTGTGGAATTG
TGAGCGGATAACAATTTCACACAGGAAACAGCTATGACCATGATTACGCCAAGCGCGCAATTAACCCTCA
CTAAAGGGAACAAAAGCTGGAGCTGCA
